>Addgene plasmid #196419 | AAV-CAG-flex-lck-smV5-4x6T | addgene full sequence | sequence record 385571 | Addgene NGS Result
GAAGATCCTTTGATCTTTTCTACGGGGTCTGACGCTCAGTGGAACGAAAACTCACGTTAAGGGATTTTGG
TCATGAGATTATCAAAAAGGATCTTCACCTAGATCCTTTTAAATTAAAAATGAAGTTTTAAATCAATCTA
AAGTATATATGAGTAAACTTGGTCTGACAGTTACCAATGCTTAATCAGTGAGGCACCTATCTCAGCGATC
TGTCTATTTCGTTCATCCATAGTTGCCTGACTCCCCGTCGTGTAGATAACTACGATACGGGAGGGCTTAC
CATCTGGCCCCAGTGCTGCAATGATACCGCGAGACCCACGCTCACCGGCTCCAGATTTATCAGCAATAAA
CCAGCCAGCCGGAAGGGCCGAGCGCAGAAGTGGTCCTGCAACTTTATCCGCCTCCATCCAGTCTATTAAT
TGTTGCCGGGAAGCTAGAGTAAGTAGTTCGCCAGTTAATAGTTTGCGCAACGTTGTTGCCATTGCTACAG
GCATCGTGGTGTCACGCTCGTCGTTTGGTATGGCTTCATTCAGCTCCGGTTCCCAACGATCAAGGCGAGT
TACATGATCCCCCATGTTGTGCAAAAAAGCGGTTAGCTCCTTCGGTCCTCCGATCGTTGTCAGAAGTAAG
TTGGCCGCAGTGTTATCACTCATGGTTATGGCAGCACTGCATAATTCTCTTACTGTCATGCCATCCGTAA
GATGCTTTTCTGTGACTGGTGAGTACTCAACCAAGTCATTCTGAGAATAGTGTATGCGGCGACCGAGTTG
CTCTTGCCCGGCGTCAATACGGGATAATACCGCGCCACATAGCAGAACTTTAAAAGTGCTCATCATTGGA
AAACGTTCTTCGGGGCGAAAACTCTCAAGGATCTTACCGCTGTTGAGATCCAGTTCGATGTAACCCACTC
GTGCACCCAACTGATCTTCAGCATCTTTTACTTTCACCAGCGTTTCTGGGTGAGCAAAAACAGGAAGGCA
AAATGCCGCAAAAAAGGGAATAAGGGCGACACGGAAATGTTGAATACTCATACTCTTCCTTTTTCAATAT
TATTGAAGCATTTATCAGGGTTATTGTCTCATGAGCGGATACATATTTGAATGTATTTAGAAAAATAAAC
AAATAGGGGTTCCGCGCACATTTCCCCGAAAAGTGCCACCTAAATTGTAAGCGTTAATATTTTGTTAAAA
TTCGCGTTAAATTTTTGTTAAATCAGCTCATTTTTTAACCAATAGGCCGAAATCGGCAAAATCCCTTATA
AATCAAAAGAATAGACCGAGATAGGGT
[37 nt withheld, positions 1288-1324]
AAAGAACGTGGACTCCAACGTCAAAGG
[49 nt withheld, positions 1352-1400]
T
[91 nt withheld, positions 1402-1492]
G
[124 nt withheld, positions 1494-1617]
CCCATTCGCCATTCAGGCTGCGCAACTGTTGGGAAGGGCGATCGGTGCGGGCCTCTTCGCTATTACGCCA
GCTGCGCGCTCGCTCGCTCACTGAGGCCGCCCGGGCAAAGCCCGGGCGTCGGGCGACCTTTGGTCGCCCG
GCCTCAGTGAGCGAGCGAGCGCGCAGAGAGGGAGTGGCCAACTCCATCACTAGGGGTTCCTTGTAGTTAA
TGATTAACCCGCCATGCTACTTATCTACGTAGCCATGCTCTAGGAAGAGTACCATTGACGTCAATAATGA
CGTATGTTCCCATAGTAACGCCAATAGGGACTTTCCATTGACGTCAATGGGTGGAGTATTTACGGTAAAC
TGCCCACTTGGCAGTACATCAAGTGTATCATATGCCAAGTACGCCCCCTATTGACGTCAATGACGGTAAA
TGGCCCGCCTGGCATTATGCCCAGTACATGACCTTATGGGACTTTCCTACTTGGCAGTACATCTACGTAT
TAGTCATCGCTATTACCATGGTCGAGGTGAGCCCCACGTTCTGCTTCACTCTCCCCATCTCCCCCCCCTC
CCCACCCCCAATTTTGTATTTATTTATTTTTTAATTATTTTGTGCAGCGATGGGGGCGGGGGGGGGGGGG
GGGCGCGCGCCAGGSGGGGSGGGGSGGGGSGAGGGGSGGGGSGGGGSGAGGCGGAGAGGTGCGGCGGCAG
CCAATCAGAGCGGCGCGCTCCGAAAGTTTCCTTTTATGGCGAGGCGGCGGCGGCGGCGGCCCTATAAAAA
GCGAAGCGCGCGGCGGGCGGGAGTCGCTGCGCGCTGCCTTCGCCCCGTGCCCCGCTCCGCCGCCGCCTCG
CGCCGCCCGCCCCGGCTCTGACTGACCGCGTTACTCCCACAGGTGAGCGGGCGGGACGGCCCTTCTCCTC
CGGGCTGTAATTAGCGCTTGGTTTAATGACGGCTTGTTTCTTTTCTGTGGCTGCGTGAAAGCCTTGAGGG
GCTCCGGGAGGGCCCTTTGTGCGGGGGGAGCGGCTCGGGGCTGTCCGCGGGGGGACGGCTGCCTTCGGGG
GGGACGGGGCAGGGCGGGGTTCGGCTTCTGGCGTGTGACCGGCGGCTCTAGAGCCTCTGCTAACCATGTT
CATGCCTTCTTCTTTTTCCTACAGCTCCTGGGCAACGTGCTGGTTATTGTGCTGTCTCATCATTTTGGCA
AAGAATTGGATCCCCATAACTTCGTATAAAGTATCCTATACGAAGTTATATCAAAATAGGAAGACCAATG
CTTCACCATCGACCCGAATTGCCAAGCATCACCATCGACCCATAACTTCGTATAATGTATGCTATACGAA
GTTATACTAGGGATCCCCCCGTCGCGGCCGCTTTACCTGGTACCCAGGTCGTCTTGCAGGGCTTCTAACA
CACCCAGCTAACCTTTTTAGATCGACCGTGTTATATTCGCTTATTGCTTAAGAATACGCGTAGTAAGGCA
CGCGGTGAATGCCTCGTACCGTGAGTAATAATGCGTCGTACCGTGAGTAATAATGCGGTACCCAGGTCGT
CTTGCAGGGCTTCTAACACACCCAGCTAACCTTTTTAGATCGACCGTGTTATATTCGCTTATTGCTTAAG
AATACGCGTAGTAAGGCACGCGGTGAATGCCCAGGTCGTCTTGCAGGGCTTCTAACACACCCAGCTAACC
TTTTTAGATCGACCGTGTTATATTCGCTTATTGCTTAAGAATACGCGTAGTAAGGCACGCGGTGAATGCC
TCGTACCGTGAGTAATAATGCGTCGTACCGTGAGTAATAATGCGCAGGTCGTCTTGCAGGGCTTCTAACA
CACCCAGCTAACCTTTTTAGATCGACCGTGTTATATTCGCTTATTGCTTAAGAATACGCGTAGTAAGGCA
CGCGGTGAATGCCCATATGCTAATCGGTCGCGGCCGCTTTACCTATTTTAGGTACTATCCAGTCCCAGCA
ACGGGTTCGGGATGGGCTTGCCCTGCTGTTGCGTACTGTCGAGGCCCAACAGTGGATTTGGTATTGGCTT
TCCTTGTTGCTGAGTGCTGTCGAGGCCCAGCAAGGGATTTGGTATGGGCTTGCCTCCTTGGCCCTTGTAC
AGCTCGTCCATTCCCAACGTAATGCCGGCGGCGGTCACGAACTCCAACAACACCATGTGATCTCGTTTTT
CGTTTGGGTCCTTACTCAGAACGCTCTGAGTCGACAGATAGTGATTATCCGGCAACAGCACGGGGCCATC
TCCGATCGGCGTATTCTGCTGATAGTGGTCCGCCAGTTGAACACTTCCATCGCCACCTGTCGAGTCGAGG
CCCAGCAGAGGGTTGGGGATTGGCTTGCCTTGCTGCTGGGTGCTATCCAGGCCGAGCAGGGGATTGGGTA
TCGGTTTGCCACCGCCTTGCTGGCCTCCGGTGCTGTCGAGTCCCAGCAAGGGGTTAGGGATGGGCTTTCC
CTGTTGCTGCGTGCTATCCAAGCCCAGCAGGGGATTCGGGATCGGCTTGCCACCACCTTCCACGTTGTGC
CGAATTTTGAAATTCGCCTTTATGCCGTTCTTCTGCTTGTCGGCAGTAATGTAGACGTTATGGCTGTTAA
AGTTGTATTCCAGCTTGTGACCCAGAATATTACCGTCTTCCTTGAAATCAATTCCCTTAAGTTCTATCCT
GTTCACCAAGGTGTCTCCCTCGAACTTCACCTCGGCTCGCGTCTTGTAAGTACCGTCATCTTTGAAACTG
ATCGTCCGTTCCTGCACGTATCCCTCCGGCATAGCACTCTTAAAGAAGTCATGCTGCTTCATGTGGTCTG
GGTAACGGCTGAAACACTGGACTCCGCCACCCAGGGTTGTAACCAAGGTCGGCCACGGCACCGGCAGCTT
TCCCGTGGTGCATATAAACTTCAGCGTCAATTTTCCGTTGGTGGCATCTCCCTCTCCTTCTCCGCGCACA
CTAAACTTGTGTCCGTTAACGTCACCGTCGAGCTCAACCAGAATTGGGACCACGCCGGTAAACAGTTCTT
CGCCCTTACTCACACCTTGGCCCGTGGAGTCCAGGCCCAACAGAGGGTTAGGGATAGGCTTACCTTGTTG
CTGTGTGCTATCCAGACCGAGAAGTGGGTTTGGAATGGGCTTACCCTGCTGCTGAGTACTATCAAGTCCA
AGGAGGGGGTTCGGTATAGGTTTTCCCATGGTGGCGACCGGTGGATCCCGGGCCCGCGGTACCGTCGACT
GCAGAATTCGAAGCTTCGGCGGGGGATAATGGCAGTTCTCACACACGTCAATGTTCTCCATCCAGTCATC
TTCAGGGTTTGAGCTGCAGCCACAGCCCATGGTGGCAGATCTTACGCGTGTACCGAATTCTAGTATAACT
TCGTATAGGATACTTTATACGAAGTTATCATTGGGATTCTTCCTATTTTGATCCAAGCATCACCATCGAC
CCTCTAGTCCAGATCTCACCATCGACCCATAACTTCGTATAGCATACATTATACGAAGTTATGTCCCTCG
AAGAGGTTCGAATTCGATATCAAGCTTATCGATAATCAACCTCTGGATTACAAAATTTGTGAAAGATTGA
CTGGTATTCTTAACTATGTTGCTCCTTTTACGCTATGTGGATACGCTGCTTTAATGCCTTTGTATCATGC
TATTGCTTCCCGTATGGCTTTCATTTTCTCCTCCTTGTATAAATCCTGGTTGCTGTCTCTTTATGAGGAG
TTGTGGCCCGTTGTCAGGCAACGTGGCGTGGTGTGCACTGTGTTTGCTGACGCAACCCCCACTGGTTGGG
GCATTGCCACCACCTGTCAGCTCCTTTCCGGGACTTTCGCTTTCCCCCTCCCTATTGCCACGGCGGAACT
CATCGCCGCCTGCCTTGCCCGCTGCTGGACAGGGGCTCGGCTGTTGGGCACTGACAATTCCGTGGTGTTG
TCGGGGAAATCATCGTCCTTTCCTTGGCTGCTCGCCTGTGTTGCCACCTGGATTCTGCGCGGGACGTCCT
TCTGCTACGTCCCTTCGGCCCTCAATCCAGCGGACCTTCCTTCCCGCGGCCTGCTGCCGGCTCTGCGGCC
TCTTCCGCGTCTTCGCCTTCGCCCTCAGACGAGTCGGATCTCCCTTTGGGCCGCCTCCCCGCATCGATAC
CGTCGACCCGGGCGGCCGCTTCGAGCAGACATGATAAGATACATTGATGAGTTTGGACAAACCACAACTA
GAATGCAGTGAAAAAAATGCTTTATTTGTGAAATTTGTGATGCTATTGCTTTATTTGTAACCATTATAAG
CTGCAATAAACAAGTTAACAACAACAATTGCATTCATTTTATGTTTCAGGTTCAGGGGGAGATGTGGGAG
GTTTTTTAAAGCAAGTAAAACCTCTACAAATGTGGTAAAATCGATAAGGATCTTCCTAGAGCATGGCTAC
GTAGATAAGTAGCATGGCGGGTTAATCATTAACTACAAGGAACCCCTAGTGATGGAGTTGGCCACTCCCT
CTCTGCGCGCTCGCTCGCTCACTGAGGCCGGGCGACCAAAGGTCGCCCGACGCCCGGGCTTTGCCCGGGC
GGCCTCAGTGAGCGAGCGAGCGCGCAGCTGCATTAATGAATCGGCCAACGCGCGGGGAGAGGCGGTTTGC
GTATTGGGCGCTCTTCCGCTTCCTCGCTCACTGACTCGCTGCGCTCGGTCGTTCGGCTGCGGCGAGCGGT
ATCAGCTCACTCAAAGGCGGTAATACGGTTATCCACAGAATCAGGGGATAACGCAGGAAAGAACATGTGA
GCAAAAGGCCAGCAAAAGGCCAGGAACCGTAAAAAGGCCGCGTTGCTGGCGTTTTTCCATAGGCTCCGCC
CCCCTGACGAGCATCACAAAAATCGACGCTCAAGTCAGAGGTGGCGAAACCCGACAGGACTATAAAGATA
CCAGGCGTTTCCCCCTGGAAGCTCCCTCGTGCGCTCTCCTGTTCCGACCCTGCCGCTTACCGGATACCTG
TCCGCCTTTCTCCCTTCGGGAAGCGTGGCGCTTTCTCATAGCTCACGCTGTAGGTATCTCAGTTCGGTGT
AGGTCGTTCGCTCCAAGCTGGGCTGTGTGCACGAACCCCCCGTTCAGCCCGACCGCTGCGCCTTATCCGG
TAACTATCGTCTTGAGTCCAACCCGGTAAGACACGACTTATCGCCACTGGCAGCAGCCACTGGTAACAGG
ATTAGCAGAGCGAGGTATGTAGGCGGTGCTACAGAGTTCTTGAAGTGGTGGCCTAACTACGGCTACACTA
GAAGAACAGTATTTGGTATCTGCGCTCTGCTGAAGCCAGTTACCTTCGGAAAAAGAGTTGGTAGCTCTTG
ATCCGGCAAACAAACCACCGCTGGTAGCGGTGGTTTTTTTGTTTGCAAGCAGCAGATTACGCGCAGAAAA
AAAGGATCTCAA
Features (pLannotate 1.2.2; 25 found; start..end, strand, type, name):
    171..1031    -  CDS            AmpR: β-lactamase; bla; confers resistance to ampicillin, carbenicillin, and related antibiotics
   1032..1136    -  promoter       AmpR promoter: bla
   1189..1617    -  rep_origin     f1 ori (sequence partly withheld): f1 bacteriophage origin of replication; arrow indicates direction of (+) strand synthesis
   1622..1691    -  CDS            lacZα (fragment): LacZα fragment of β-galactosidase; lacZ fragment
   1686..1818    -  repeat_region  AAV2 ITR (fragment): inverted terminal repeat of adeno-associated virus serotype 2 inverted
   1879..2127    +  enhancer       CMV enhancer (fragment): human cytomegalovirus immediate early enhancer
   2129..2406    +  promoter       chicken β-actin promoter: No description available
   2407..2542    +  intron         hybrid intron (fragment): hybrid between chicken β-actin (CBA) and minute virus of mice (MMV) introns (Gray et al., 2011)
   2631..2761    +  intron         chimeric intron (fragment): chimera between introns from chicken β-actin and rabbit β-globin
   2759..2824    +  CDS            HBB (fragment): HBB_LEPEU - Experimental evidence at protein level: Swiss-Prot protein existence level 1. Involved in oxygen transport from the lung to the various peripheral tissues. From Lepus europaeus (European hare).
   2823..2856    -  protein_bind   lox2272: Cre-mediated recombination occurs in the 8-bp core sequence (GGATACTT). lox2272 sites are compatible with each other, but incompatible with loxP or loxN sites (Lee and Saito, 1988). Cre recombinase
   2919..2952    -  protein_bind   loxP: Cre-mediated recombination occurs in the 8-bp core sequence (GCATACAT). Cre recombinase
   3705..4637    -  CDS            vsfGFP-9 (fragment): vsfGFP-9 is a basic (constitutively fluorescent) green fluorescent protein published in 2015, derived from Aequorea victoria. It has low acid sensitivity.
   4669..4691    -  CDS            V5 tag (fragment): epitope tag from simian virus 5
   4810..4853    -  misc_feature   MCS (fragment): multiple cloning site
   4860..4937    -  CDS            LCK (fragment): LCK_HUMAN - Experimental evidence at protein level: Swiss-Prot protein existence level 1. Non-receptor tyrosine-protein kinase that plays an essential role in the selection and maturation of developing T-cells in the thymus and in the function of mature T-cells. Plays a key role in T- cell antigen receptor (TCR)-linked signal transduction pathways. Constitutively associated with the cytoplasmic portions of the CD4 and CD8 surface receptors. Association of the TCR with a peptide antigen- bound MHC complex facilitates the interaction of CD4 and CD8 with MHC class II and class I molecules, respec
   4972..5005    +  protein_bind   lox2272: Cre-mediated recombination occurs in the 8-bp core sequence (GGATACTT). lox2272 sites are compatible with each other, but incompatible with loxP or loxN sites (Lee and Saito, 1988). Cre recombinase
   5076..5109    +  protein_bind   loxP: Cre-mediated recombination occurs in the 8-bp core sequence (GCATACAT). Cre recombinase
   5127..5151    +  misc_feature   MCS (fragment): pBluescript multiple cloning site
   5151..5739    +  misc_feature   WPRE: woodchuck hepatitis virus posttranscriptional regulatory element
   5782..5903    -  polyA_signal   SV40 poly(A) signal: SV40 polyadenylation signal
   5926..5994    -  CDS            large T antigen (fragment): large T antigen from SV40 (simian virus 40)
   6065..6198    +  repeat_region  AAV2 ITR: inverted terminal repeat of adeno-associated virus serotype 2 inverted
   6192..6248    -  CDS            lacI (fragment): lac repressor; lacI; The lac repressor binds to the lac operator to inhibit transcription in E. coli. This inhibition can be relieved by adding lactose or isopropyl-β-D-thiogalactopyranoside (IPTG).
   6431..7019    -  rep_origin     ori: high-copy-number ColE1/pMB1/pBR322/pUC origin of replication
