[The description below was written by a language model from this plasmid's Addgene catalogue record and pLannotate feature annotations shown in this document.]
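Description:
AAV-CAG-flex-lck-smV5-4x6T is a 7,019 bp AAV transfer plasmid built on the AAV-FLEX backbone for Cre-dependent reporter expression in mammalian cells, with selectivity for astrocytes. It is propagated in E. coli through a high-copy ColE1/pUC-type origin and selected with ampicillin via the β-lactamase gene. An f1 origin is also present. Two AAV2 inverted terminal repeats flank the expression cassette and allow it to be packaged into recombinant AAV particles. The use of a recombination-deficient strain is consistent with the need to keep these repeats stable.

Between the ITRs, a CAG promoter (CMV enhancer, chicken β-actin promoter and a chimeric intron) drives the payload, which lies on the opposite strand between paired lox2272 and loxP sites in opposing orientations. In this FLEX arrangement the coding sequence is inverted and silent until Cre flips it into the sense orientation and then excises one site of each pair, locking it in place. The insert is a synthetic Lck-smV5 fusion. An N-terminal Lck-derived motif directs the protein to the plasma membrane, and the "spaghetti monster" V5 reporter is a GFP-like scaffold carrying V5 epitopes for antibody detection. The feature table picks up only the GFP-related scaffold and one partial V5 tag.

A WPRE and an SV40 polyadenylation signal follow the floxed region to support transcript stability and processing. The 4x6T microRNA-targeting cassette is described in the catalogue as a backbone modification but is not annotated in the feature table, so its position is not recorded. Such cassettes suppress expression in cells that express the matching microRNAs, biasing expression toward astrocytes. The construct is intended for membrane labelling of Cre-defined astrocytes.
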