Addgene plasmid #196419: AAV-CAG-flex-lck-smV5-4x6T
Purpose: Cre-dependent AAV expression of membrane-targeted V5 spaghetti monster reporter preferentially in astrocytes; astrocyte selectivity generated with 4x6T miRNA targeting cassette
Depositing lab: Stanley Thomas Carmichael. Depositing organization: University of California, Los Angeles (UCLA). Publication: A toolbox of astrocyte-specific, serotype-independent adeno-associated viral vectors using microRNA targeting sequences. Gleichman AJ, Kawaguchi R, Sofroniew MV, Carmichael ST. Nat Commun. 2023 Nov 16;14(1):7426. doi: 10.1038/s41467-023-42746-w. PubMed 37973910.
Backbone
  Vector backbone: AAV-FLEX (Addgene 28304)
  Backbone manufacturer: Scott Sternson
  Backbone size w/o insert (bp): 5077
  Total vector size (bp): 7019
  Modifications to backbone: Added 4x6T miRNA targeting cassette for astrocyte selectivity
  Vector type: Mammalian Expression, AAV, Cre/Lox ; Astrocyte-selective
Growth in bacteria
  Bacterial resistance: Ampicillin, 100 μg/mL
  Growth temperature: 30°C
  Growth strain: NEB Stable
  Copy number: Unknown
Gene/Insert
  Gene/Insert name: Lck-smV5 (alt names: membrane targeted V5 spaghetti monster; smFP_V5)
  Species: Synthetic
  Insert size (bp): 1380
  Promoter: CAG
  Tag / fusion protein: Lck (N terminal on insert)
  Cloning method: Gibson Cloning
  Sequencing primers: 5′ GGTTCGGCTTCTGGCGTGTGACC; 3′ ttaaagcagcgtatccacat
Resource information
  A portion of this plasmid was derived from a plasmid made by: AAV-CAG-flex-lck-smV5 was created using pAAV-FLEX-GFP (Addgene 28304) provided by Ed Boyden and pCAG_smFP V5 (Addgene 59758) provided by Loren Looger.
Terms and licenses: Academic/Nonprofit Terms; Industry Terms: Not Available to Industry
Depositor comments: Please visit https://www.biorxiv.org/content/10.1101/2023.02.21.529451v2 for bioRxiv preprint.
How to cite: AAV-CAG-flex-lck-smV5-4x6T was a gift from Stanley Thomas Carmichael (Addgene plasmid # 196419 ; http://n2t.net/addgene:196419 ; RRID:Addgene_196419)
